Addgene plasmid #74887: pIS1
Purpose: targeting vector for C-terminal eGFP tag on Drosophila melanogaster Act5C
Depositing lab: Klaus Foerstemann. Depositing organization: Ludwig-Maximilians-Universitaet Muenchen (LMU). Publication: A Comprehensive Toolbox for Genome Editing in Cultured Drosophila melanogaster Cells. Kunzelmann S, Bottcher R, Schmidts I, Forstemann K. G3 (Bethesda). 2016 Jun 1;6(6):1777-85. doi: 10.1534/g3.116.028241. PubMed 27172193.
Backbone
  Vector backbone: pMH3
  Backbone size w/o insert (bp): 4270
  Total vector size (bp): 5190
  Vector type: Insect Expression
  Selectable markers: Blasticidin
Growth in bacteria
  Bacterial resistance: Ampicillin, 100 μg/mL
  Growth temperature: 37°C
  Growth strain: DH5alpha
  Copy number: High Copy
Gene/Insert 1
  Gene/Insert name: Act5C upstream homology region
  Species: D. melanogaster (fly)
  Insert size (bp): 500
  Tag / fusion protein: eGFP (C terminal on backbone)
  Cloning method: Restriction Enzyme; 5′ cloning site NotI (not destroyed); 3′ cloning site XhoI (not destroyed)
  Sequencing primers: 5′ pJet fwd; 3′ aagtcgtgctgcttcatgtg
Gene/Insert 2
  Gene/Insert name: Act5C downstream homology
  Species: D. melanogaster (fly)
  Insert size (bp): 420
  Cloning method: Restriction Enzyme; 5′ cloning site ClaI (not destroyed); 3′ cloning site HindIII (not destroyed)
  Sequencing primers: 5′ TTGAAAGAGCAACGGCTACAATCAAC; 3′ pJet rev
Terms and licenses: Academic/Nonprofit Terms; Industry Terms: Not Available to Industry
How to cite: pIS1 was a gift from Klaus Foerstemann (Addgene plasmid # 74887 ; http://n2t.net/addgene:74887 ; RRID:Addgene_74887)
