[The description below was written by a language model from this plasmid's Addgene catalogue record and pLannotate feature annotations shown in this document.]
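Description:
pIS1 is a 5,190 bp homologous-recombination donor (targeting vector) built on the pMH3 backbone, designed to add a C-terminal eGFP tag to the endogenous Act5C actin gene in Drosophila melanogaster cells. It is propagated in E. coli as a high-copy plasmid with a ColE1/pUC-type origin and an ampicillin resistance gene. The split eco47IR fragments, T7 promoter and lac UV5 promoter flanking the cassette suggest that it sits in a pJET-type cloning vector, consistent with the pJet sequencing primers listed, although the record does not say so outright.

The payload is organised as two homology arms surrounding a tag-and-marker module. An upstream arm of about 500 bp, cloned between NotI and XhoI, covers the end of the Act5C coding region. The annotation software labels it as an actin fragment by similarity to a vertebrate actin, but the record gives its source as fly. It is followed by the EGFP coding sequence, which is carried on the backbone and is intended to be fused to Act5C. Downstream of EGFP is a blasticidin selection cassette, made up of a copia promoter fragment driving blasticidin S deaminase, followed by a short P element 3' end fragment. This cassette is bracketed by two minimal FRT sites in the same orientation, so FLP recombinase should be able to excise the marker after selection. A downstream Act5C homology arm of about 420 bp, cloned between ClaI and HindIII, completes the donor.

The plasmid comes from a genome-editing toolbox for cultured Drosophila cells. Integration at the Act5C locus would produce actin-GFP expressed from the native promoter, and edited cells can be enriched with blasticidin.
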