Features (pLannotate 1.2.2; 16 found; start..end, strand, type, name):
     19..303     -  CDS            eco47IR (fragment): T2E7_ECOLX - Protein predicted: Swiss-Prot protein existence level 4. Recognizes the double-stranded sequence GGWCC and cleaves after G-1. From Escherichia coli.
    305..323     +  promoter       T7 promoter: promoter for bacteriophage T7 RNA polymerase
    338..835     +  CDS            ACTB (fragment): ACTB_CHLPG - Experimental evidence at protein level: Swiss-Prot protein existence level 1. Actin is a highly conserved protein that polymerizes to produce filaments that form cross-linked networks in the cytoplasm of cells. Actin exists in both monomeric (G-actin) and polymeric (F-actin) forms, both forms playing key functions, such as cell motility and contraction. In addition to their role in the cytoplasmic cytoskeleton, G- and F-actin also localize in the nucleus, and regulate gene transcription and motility and repair of damaged DNA. From Chlorocebus pygerythrus (Vervet monkey) (Cercopith
    857..1576    +  CDS            EGFP: the original enhanced GFP (Yang et al., 1996) mammalian codon-optimized
   1583..1616    -  protein_bind   FRT (minimal): supports FLP-mediated excision but not integration (Turan and Bode, 2011) FLP recombinase from the Saccharomyces cerevisiae 2μ plasmid
   1631..1883    +  promoter       copia promoter (fragment): strong promoter from the Drosophila transposable element copia (Sinclair et al., 1986)
   1893..2290    +  CDS            BSD (fragment): blasticidin S deaminase; Aspergillus terreus BSD; confers resistance to blasticidin
   2292..2321    +  misc_feature   P element 3' end (fragment): P element 3' end
   2340..2373    -  protein_bind   FRT (minimal): supports FLP-mediated excision but not integration (Turan and Bode, 2011) FLP recombinase from the Saccharomyces cerevisiae 2μ plasmid
   2838..2969    -  CDS            eco47IR (fragment): T2E7_ECOLX - Protein predicted: Swiss-Prot protein existence level 4. Recognizes the double-stranded sequence GGWCC and cleaves after G-1. From Escherichia coli.
   3022..3052    -  promoter       lac UV5 promoter: E. coli lac promoter with an "up" mutation
   3067..3088    -  protein_bind   CAP binding site: CAP binding activates transcription in the presence of cAMP. E. coli catabolite activator protein
   3113..3196    -  CDS            lacI (fragment): lac repressor; lacI; The lac repressor binds to the lac operator to inhibit transcription in E. coli. This inhibition can be relieved by adding lactose or isopropyl-β-D-thiogalactopyranoside (IPTG).
   3379..3967    -  rep_origin     ori: high-copy-number ColE1/pMB1/pBR322/pUC origin of replication
   4138..4998    -  CDS            AmpR: β-lactamase; bla; confers resistance to ampicillin, carbenicillin, and related antibiotics
   4999..5103    -  promoter       AmpR promoter: bla
>Addgene plasmid #74887 | pIS1 | depositor full sequence | sequence record 141584 | pIS1 sequence 5190 bps
GCCCCTGCAGCCGAATTATATTATTTTTGCCAAATAATTTTTAACAAAAGCTCTGAAGTCTTCTTCATTT
AAATTCTTAGATGATACTTCATCTGGAAAATTGTCCCAATTAGTAGCATCACGCTGTGAGTAAGTTCTAA
ACCATTTTTTTATTGTTGTATTATCTCTAATCTTACTACTCGATGAGTTTTCGGTATTATCTCTATTTTT
AACTTGGAGCAGGTTCCATTCATTGTTTTTTTCATCATAGTGAATAAAATCAACTGCTTTAACACTTGTG
CCTGAACACCATATCCATCCGGCGTAATACGACTCACTATAGGGAGAGCGGCCGCTCCGTGACATCAAGG
AGAAGCTGTGCTATGTTGCCCTCGACTTTGAGCAGGAGATGGCCACCGCTGCCAGCAGCTCCTCGTTGGA
GAAGTCCTACGAGCTGCCCGACGGACAGGTGATCACCATCGGCAACGAGCGTTTCCGCTGCCCCGAGGCC
CTGTTCCAGCCCTCGTTCTTGGGAATGGAGGCTTGCGGCATCCACGAGACCACCTACAACTCCATCATGA
AGTGTGATGTGGATATCCGTAAGGATCTGTATGCCAACACCGTGCTGTCCGGTGGCACCACCATGTACCC
TGGCATCGCCGACCGTATGCAGAAGGAGATCACCGCCCTGGCACCGTCGACCATGAAGATCAAGATCATT
GCCCCGCCAGAGCGCAAGTACTCTGTCTGGATCGGTGGCTCCATCCTGGCTTCGCTGTCCACCTTCCAGC
AGATGTGGATCTCCAAGCAGGAGTACGACGAGTCCGGCCCCTCCATTGTGCACCGCAAGTGCTTCGGATC
TTCCGGATGGCTCGAGATGGTGAGCAAGGGCGAGGAGCTGTTCACCGGGGTGGTGCCCATCCTGGTCGAG
CTGGACGGCGACGTAAACGGCCACAAGTTCAGCGTGTCCGGCGAGGGCGAGGGCGATGCCACCTACGGCA
AGCTGACCCTGAAGTTCATCTGCACCACCGGCAAGCTGCCCGTGCCCTGGCCCACCCTCGTGACCACCCT
GACCTACGGCGTGCAGTGCTTCAGCCGCTACCCCGACCACATGAAGCAGCACGACTTCTTCAAGTCCGCC
ATGCCCGAAGGCTACGTCCAGGAGCGCACCATCTTCTTCAAGGACGACGGCAACTACAAGACCCGCGCCG
AGGTGAAGTTCGAGGGCGACACCCTGGTGAACCGCATCGAGCTGAAGGGCATCGACTTCAAGGAGGACGG
CAACATCCTGGGGCACAAGCTGGAGTACAACTACAACAGCCACAACGTCTATATCATGGCCGACAAGCAG
AAGAACGGCATCAAGGTGAACTTCAAGATCCGCCACAACATCGAGGACGGCAGCGTGCAGCTCGCCGACC
ACTACCAGCAGAACACCCCCATCGGCGACGGCCCCGTGCTGCTGCCCGACAACCACTACCTGAGCACCCA
GTCCGCCCTGAGCAAAGACCCCAACGAGAAGCGCGATCACATGGTCCTGCTGGAGTTCGTGACCGCCGCC
GGGATCACTCTCGGCATGGACGAGCTGTACAAGTAAACTAGTGAAGTTCCTATACTTTCTAGAGAATAGG
AACTTCAAATAAACATATGCTGTTGGAATATACTATTCAACCTACAAAAATAACGTTAAACAACACTACT
TTATATTTGATATGAATGGCCACACCTTTTATGCCATAAAACATATTGTAAGAGAATACCACTCTTTTTA
TTCCTTCTTTCCTTCTTGTACGTTTTTTGCTGTGAGTAGGTCGTGGTGCTGGTGTTGCAGTTGAAATAAC
TTAAAATATAAATCATAAAACTCAAACATAAACTTGACTATTTATTTATTTATTAAGAAAGGAGGTACCG
GTATGGCCAAGCCTTTGTCTCAAGAAGAATCCACCCTCATTGAAAGAGCAACGGCTACAATCAACAGCAT
CCCCATCTCTGAAGACTACAGCGTCGCCAGCGCAGCTCTCTCTAGCGACGGCCGCATCTTCACTGGTGTC
AATGTATATCATTTTACTGGGGGACCTTGCGCAGAACTCGTGGTGCTGGGCACTGCTGCTGCTGCGGCAG
CTGGCAACCTGACTTGTATCGTCGCGATCGGAAATGAGAACAGGGGCATCTTGAGCCCCTGCGGACGGTG
CCGACAGGTTCTTCTCGATCTGCATCCTGGGATCAAAGCCATAGTGAAGGACAGTGATGGACAGCCGACG
GCAGTTGGGATTCGTGAATTGCTGCCCTCTGGTTATGTGTGGGAGGGCTAGAAATTATTAAAAATAAAAC
TTTAAAAATAAATTTGTTTCTAACATATGGAAGTTCCTATACTTTCTAGAGAATAGGAACTTCATCTTTC
TAGAAGATCTCCTACAATATTCTCAGCTGCCATGGAAAATCGATGAAGGATCGCTTGTCTGGGCAAGAGG
ATCAGGATCGGGATGGTCTTGATTCTGCTGGAGGAGGAGGAGGAGAAGTCGAGGAAGCAGCAGCGAAAGT
GCAAGTGCGAGTGGTGGAAGTTTGGAGTGCAGCACAACAAAATCAACAACAACACCAACTACAAGATGAA
AAGAGCGGAACCACCTGCACACCATCATCATTATCATCATCGTTTTGGGCGCATGTTGTGTGGTTCCAGC
GTATTAATATAATTAATTTATTCCACATGAGATATGATATGATATACTATGTATTTTTTGTTTTTTTTTT
ATTTGTAAACCTTTAATATAACAAGAACTACAAAAAATGAAAATGAGCGAAAATGCATATTCTGCCATTC
CACACACACACCAACAACACCCAACACACGCACACCCACAAGCTTCAGGAAACTGAGACAGGAATTTTAT
TAAAAATTTAAATTTTGAAGAAAGTTCAGGGTTAATAGCATCCATTTTTTGCTTTGCAAGTTCCTCAGCA
TTCTTAACAAAAGACGTCTCTTTTGACATGTTTAAAGTTTAAACCTCCTGTGTGAAATTATTATCCGCTC
ATAATTCCACACATTATACGAGCCGGAAGCATAAAGTGTAAAGCCTGGGGTGCCTAATGAGTGAGCTAAC
TCACATTAATTGCGTTGCGCTCACTGCCAATTGCTTTCCAGTCGGGAAACCTGTCGTGCCAGCTGCATTA
ATGAATCGGCCAACGCGCGGGGAGAGGCGGTTTGCGTATTGGGCGCTCTTCCGCTTCCTCGCTCACTGAC
TCGCTGCGCTCGGTCGTTCGGCTGCGGCGAGCGGTATCAGCTCACTCAAAGGCGGTAATACGGTTATCCA
CAGAATCAGGGGATAACGCAGGAAAGAACATGTGAGCAAAAGGCCAGCAAAAGGCCAGGAACCGTAAAAA
GGCCGCGTTGCTGGCGTTTTTCCATAGGCTCCGCCCCCCTGACGAGCATCACAAAAATCGACGCTCAAGT
CAGAGGTGGCGAAACCCGACAGGACTATAAAGATACCAGGCGTTTCCCCCTGGAAGCTCCCTCGTGCGCT
CTCCTGTTCCGACCCTGCCGCTTACCGGATACCTGTCCGCCTTTCTCCCTTCGGGAAGCGTGGCGCTTTC
TCATAGCTCACGCTGTAGGTATCTCAGTTCGGTGTAGGTCGTTCGCTCCAAGCTGGGCTGTGTGCACGAA
CCCCCCGTTCAGCCCGACCGCTGCGCCTTATCCGGTAACTATCGTCTTGAGTCCAACCCGGTAAGACACG
ACTTATCGCCACTGGCAGCAGCCACTGGTAACAGGATTAGCAGAGCGAGGTATGTAGGCGGTGCTACAGA
GTTCTTGAAGTGGTGGCCTAACTACGGCTACACTAGAAGGACAGTATTTGGTATCTGCGCTCTGCTGAAG
CCAGTTACCTTCGGAAAAAGAGTTGGTAGCTCTTGATCCGGCAAACAAACCACCGCTGGTAGCGGTGGTT
TTTTTGTTTGCAAGCAGCAGATTACGCGCAGAAAAAAAGGATCTCAAGAAGATCCTTTGATCTTTTCTAC
GGGGTCTGACGCTCAGTGGAACGAAAACTCACGTTAAGGGATTTTGGTCATGAGATTATCAAAAAGGATC
TTCACCTAGATCCTTTTAAATTAAAAATGAAGTTTTAAATCAATCTAAAGTATATATGAGTAAACTTGGT
CTGACAGTTACCAATGCTTAATCAGTGAGGCACCTATCTCAGCGATCTGTCTATTTCGTTCATCCATAGT
TGCCTGACTCCCCGTCGTGTAGATAACTACGATACGGGAGGGCTTACCATCTGGCCCCAGTGCTGCAATG
ATACCGCGAGACCCACGCTCACCGGCTCCAGATTTATCAGCAATAAACCAGCCAGCCGGAAGGGCCGAGC
GCAGAAGTGGTCCTGCAACTTTATCCGCCTCCATCCAGTCTATTAATTGTTGCCGGGAAGCTAGAGTAAG
TAGTTCGCCAGTTAATAGTTTGCGCAACGTTGTTGCCATTGCTACAGGCATCGTGGTGTCACGCTCGTCG
TTTGGTATGGCTTCATTCAGCTCCGGTTCCCAACGATCAAGGCGAGTTACATGATCCCCCATGTTGTGCA
AAAAAGCGGTTAGCTCCTTCGGTCCTCCGATCGTTGTCAGAAGTAAGTTGGCCGCAGTGTTATCACTCAT
GGTTATGGCAGCACTGCATAATTCTCTTACTGTCATGCCATCCGTAAGATGCTTTTCTGTGACTGGTGAG
TACTCAACCAAGTCATTCTGAGAATAGTGTATGCGGCGACCGAGTTGCTCTTGCCCGGCGTCAATACGGG
ATAATACCGCGCCACATAGCAGAACTTTAAAAGTGCTCATCATTGGAAAACGTTCTTCGGGGCGAAAACT
CTCAAGGATCTTACCGCTGTTGAGATCCAGTTCGATGTAACCCACTCGTGCACCCAACTGATCTTCAGCA
TCTTTTACTTTCACCAGCGTTTCTGGGTGAGCAAAAACAGGAAGGCAAAATGCCGCAAAAAAGGGAATAA
GGGCGACACGGAAATGTTGAATACTCATACTCTTCCTTTTTCAATATTATTGAAGCATTTATCAGGGTTA
TTGTCTCATGAGCGGATACATATTTGAATGTATTTAGAAAAATAAACAAATAGGGGTTCCGCGCACATTT
CCCCGAAAAGTGCCACCTGACGTCTAAGAAACCATTATTATCATGACATTAACCTATAAAAATAGGCGTA
TCACGAGGCC
