>Addgene plasmid #74887 | pIS1 | addgene partial sequence | sequence record 145705 | T7 5'-TAATACGACTCACTATAGGG-3'
CTGTGCTATGTTGCCCTCGACTTTGAGCAGGAGATGGCCACCGCTGCCAGCAGCTCCTCGTTGGAGAAGT
CCTACGAGCTGCCCGACGGACAGGTGATCACCATCGGCAACGAGCGTTTCCGCTGCCCCGAGGCCCTGTT
CCAGCCCTCGTTCTTGGGAATGGAGGCTTGCGGCATCCACGAGACCACCTACAACTCCATCATGAAGTGT
GATGTGGATATCCGTAAGGATCTGTATGCCAACACCGTGCTGTCCGGTGGCACCACCATGTACCCTGGCA
TCGCCGACCGTATGCAGAAGGAGATCACCGCCCTGGCACCGTCGACCATGAAGATCAAGATCATTGCCCC
GCCAGAGCGCAAGTACTCTGTCTGGATCGGTGGCTCCATCCTGGCTTCGCTGTCCACCTTCCAGCAGATG
TGGATCTCCAAGCAGGAGTACGACGAGTCCGGCCCCTCCATTGTGCACCGCAAGTGCTTCGGATCTTCCG
GATGGCTCGAGATGGTGAGCAAGGGCGAGGAGCTGTTCACCGGGGTGGTGCCCATCCTGGTCGAGCTGGA
CGGCGACGTAAACGGCCACAAGTTCAGCGTGTCCGGCGAGGGCGAGGGCGATGCCACCTACGGCAAGCTG
ACCCTGAAGTTCATCTGCACCACCGGCAAGCTGCCCGTGCCCTGGCCCACCCTCGTGACCACCCTGACCT
ACGGCGTGCAGTGCTTCAGCCGCTACCCCGACCACATGAAGCAGCACGACTTCTTCAAGTCCGCCATGCC
CGAAGGCTACGTCCAGGAGCGCACCATCTTCTTCAAGGACGACGGCAACTAC
