>Addgene plasmid #74887 | pIS1 | addgene partial sequence | sequence record 145706 | EXFP-internal-F 5'-ACGACGGCAACTACAAGACC-3'
CCGCATCGAGCTGAAGGGCATCGACTTCAAGGAGGACGGCAACATCCTGGGGCACAAGCTGGAGTACAAC
TACAACAGCCACAACGTCTATATCATGGCCGACAAGCAGAAGAACGGCATCAAGGTGAACTTCAAGATCC
GCCACAACATCGAGGACGGCAGCGTGCAGCTCGCCGACCACTACCAGCAGAACACCCCCATCGGCGACGG
CCCCGTGCTGCTGCCCGACAACCACTACCTGAGCACCCAGTCCGCCCTGAGCAAAGACCCCAACGAGAAG
CGCGATCACATGGTCCTGCTGGAGTTCGTGACCGCCGCCGGGATCACTCTCGGCATGGACGAGCTGTACA
AGTAAACTAGTGAAGTTCCTATACTTTCTAGAGAATAGGAACTTCAAATAAACATATGCTGTTGGAATAT
ACTATTCAACCTACAAAAATAACGTTAAACAACACTACTTTATATTTGATATGAATGGCCACACCTTTTA
TGCCATAAAACATATTGTAAGAGAATACCACTCTTTTTATTCCTTCTTTCCTTCTTGTACGTTTTTTGCT
GTGAGTAGGTCGTGGTGCTGGTGTTGCAGTTGAAATAACTTAAAATATAAATCATAAAACTCAAACATAA
ACTTGACTATTTATTTATTTATTAAGAAAGGAGGTACCGGTATGGCCAAGCCTTTGTCTCAAGAAGAATC
CACCCTCATTGAAAGAGCAACGGCTACAATCAACAGCATCCCCATCTCTGAAGACTACAGCGTCGCCAGC
GCAGCTCTCTCTAGCGACGGCCGCATCTTCACTGGTGTCAATGTATATCATTTTACTGGG
